Addgene plasmid #26153: pCR2.1-eIF3c
Depositing lab: Phillip Newmark. Depositing organization: University of Illinois at Urbana-Champaign. Publication: A functional genomic screen in planarians identifies novel regulators of germ cell development. Wang Y, Stary JM, Wilhelm JE, Newmark PA. Genes Dev. 2010 Sep 15. 24(18):2081-92. 10.1101/gad.1951010 PubMed 20844018.
Backbone
  Vector backbone: pCR2.1-TOPO
  Backbone manufacturer: Invitrogen
  Backbone size w/o insert (bp): 3900
  Vector type: cloning
Growth in bacteria
  Bacterial resistance: Ampicillin, 100 μg/mL
  Growth temperature: 37°C
  Growth strain: DH5alpha
  Copy number: High Copy
Gene/Insert
  Gene/Insert name: Smed-eIF3c (alt name: eIF3c)
  Species: Schmidtea mediterranea
  Insert size (bp): 1539
  Cloning method: TOPO Cloning
  Sequencing primers: 5′ M13 Reverse; 3′ M13 Forward
Terms and licenses: Academic/Nonprofit Terms; Industry Terms: Not Available to Industry
How to cite: pCR2.1-eIF3c was a gift from Phillip Newmark (Addgene plasmid # 26153 ; http://n2t.net/addgene:26153 ; RRID:Addgene_26153)
