[The description below was written by a language model from this plasmid's Addgene catalogue record.]
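Description:
pCR2.1-eIF3c is a simple bacterial cloning plasmid built on the commercial pCR2.1-TOPO backbone (about 3.9 kb without insert), a vector designed for topoisomerase-mediated capture of PCR products. It is maintained at high copy number in standard E. coli cloning strains, and the record lists ampicillin as the selection. No feature table accompanies the entry, so the origin of replication, any additional markers and any promoters flanking the cloning site are not itemised here.

The insert is a 1539 bp fragment of Smed-eIF3c, the gene for eukaryotic translation initiation factor 3 subunit c from the planarian flatworm Schmidtea mediterranea, introduced by TOPO cloning. The record does not say whether this fragment is a complete or partial coding sequence, nor in which orientation it sits. The M13 reverse and M13 forward primer sites flank the insertion site and are listed for reading into the 5′ and 3′ ends of the insert. No tags, reporters or eukaryotic expression elements are recorded, consistent with its classification as a cloning rather than an expression vector.

The plasmid is associated with a functional genomic screen in planarians aimed at finding regulators of germ cell development, so it serves as a sequence-verified stock of the eIF3c fragment from that work. Clones of this kind are generally used as templates for subcloning or for making gene-specific probes or RNAi reagents, though the record does not state the specific application for this construct.
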