>Addgene plasmid #26153 | pCR2.1-eIF3c | depositor partial sequence | sequence record 12281 | Author sequence
CACAGATCCTCCATATCGCCTTCATGGATGCATCATTAACCTTTTTGAACACATGGATGATGAATATACT
AAAATACTGCAAAATATTGATGCAAGAGCTCCTGATTATATTGAGAAATTGCAATTTGAAACGAAAGTAT
TTGAATTATGTACCAAGTTGAACAGATATCTGGAAATGAAAGAATATAGTTCGAATGATATCTGTCGGGC
GTATCTCAGGAAAGTCGAGCACATGTATTATAGATTTGATTACAATTTCAAATGGGACGAATCCTTATCG
GATCATGCTTTATCGGAATCTTATCAAGAAATGAAATCGCTGTGTAGGTATATTTTGTCAAAGGATCAAA
CCGATCGCCTTCGAACTCGGGCTATGTTATGCCATATTTATTATCTGGCATTGCATGATCATTGGTATGA
AGCTAGAGACATGATGGCTATGTCAGCTCTTCAGAATTCAATAGATCGGTCTGACGCTTCTACTCAGATA
CTTTATAACCGAGCAACAGTTCAACTGGGATTGTGTGCATTCAGAAAAGGATTTATCAAGGATTCTCACC
AAGCATTGGCAGATCTCCAAGGCTCTGGGCGATTAAAAGAATTATTGGCACAAGGAATCGCTCCAAATCG
ATATGAAAGAACGAAGGATGAAGAAAATAGAGAAAAGGCTCGTTTACTACCGTATCATCAGCATATCAAT
TTAGAGTTAATGGAATGCGTTTATCTGGTATCAGCAATGTTATCGGATGTGAATCACTGCTTGACTCATT
ATCCAGACGGCCGCAGAAGAATGATTTCCAGAAATTTCCACCATGTCCTGAAAAGTAGTGAACGACAAAC
ATTGGTAGGATCACCGGAAACGGTGAGGGATCACGTCGTTGCAGCTTCCAAGGCATTATTTGTCGGAGAT
TGGCAGAATACCGTTAAAAATATTGTAAATCCGAAAATGAATTCAAAAGTCTGGGATTTATTCCATGAAT
CTTCAGCAGTTAAGCAGATGTTGATTGAGAAAATAAAAATGGAAGCTCTGCGAACGTTCTTATTGGGCCA
CAGTTCGATTTGTGATTCATTGAGCCTGTCGTTTTTAGAGAAGCAATTTGATTTGGAAATAAAAATAATC
CATCAGATTATCAGTAAAATGATTCTCATGGACGAGTTGATGGCATCGCTCAATGATCCAACAAATTGTT
TGATCATGCATCGCAGTGAGCCTTCAAAATTGCAGGCTATGGCCTTGCGATTGGCTGAGAGAGTGAACCA
GTTGGGAGAACTAAATGAGCGGTTAATCGAAATCCGCAACACTGTCGTCCTTCCAGTCAGAGGAAGATTT
AATGCAACTTAAATTTCTGAATTTGAAGATTCTTCGAGGTCCTTTTAAAAGTCTTGTTGTATATTTTTTT
AATAAAATTAGTGTACTAAAATTCCATTTTAAGTTTCATCAAATATCAGATGTGCTTTTCAGAAATGTCA
CATTTATCATTCTATTTCATTTAATTGGAAGGTTGAAACCGTCCAGTTTAAAAAACTTGTCCATTGGCG
