>Addgene plasmid #26153 | pCR2.1-eIF3c | addgene partial sequence | sequence record 32261 | 26153 with M13rev
CTAGTAACGGCCGCCAGTGTGCTGGAATTCGCCCTTCACAGATCCTCCATATCGCCTTCATGGATGCATC
ATTAACCTTTTTGAACACATGGATGATGAATATACTAAAATACTGCAAAATATTGATGCAAGAGCTCCTG
ATTATATTGAGAAATTGCAATTTGAAACGAAAGTATTTGAATTATGTACCAAGTTGAACAGATATCTGGA
AATGAAAGAATATAGTTCGAATGATATCTGTCGGGCGTATCTCAGGAAAGTCGAGCACATGTATTATAGA
TTTGATTACAATTTCAAATGGGACGAATCCTTATCGGATCATGCTTTATCGGAATCTTATCAAGAAATGA
AATCGCTGTGTAGGTATATTTTGTCAAAGGATCAAACCGATCGCCTTCGAACTCGGGCTATGTTATGCCA
TATTTATTATCTGGCATTGCATGATCATTGGTATGAAGCTAGAGACATGATGGCTATGTCAGCTCTTCAG
AATTCAATAGATCGGTCTGACGCTTCTACTCAGATACTTTATAACCGAGCAACAGTTCAACTGGGATTGT
GTGCATTCAGAAAAGGATTTATCAAGGATTCTCACCAAGCATTGGCAGATCTCCAAGGCTCTGGGCGATT
AAAAGAATTATTGGCACAAGGAATCGCTCCAAATCGATATGAAAGAACGAAGGATGAAGAAAATAGAGAA
AAGGCTCGTTTACTACCGTATCATCAGCATATCAATTTAGAGTTAATGGAATGCGTTTATCTGGTATCAG
CAATGTTATCGGATGTGAATCACTGCTTGACTCATTATCCAGACGGCCGCAGAAGAATGATTTCCAGAAA
TTTCCACCATGTCCTGAAAAGTAGTGAACGACAAACATTGGTAGGATCACCGGAAACGGTGAGGGATCAC
GTCGTTGCAGCTTCA
